Addgene plasmid #164793: pU6-mir144~451 EF1Alpha-puro-T2A-BFP
Purpose: Express miR-144~451 under the U6 promoter in mammalian cells
Depositing lab: David Bartel. Depositing organization: Whitehead Institute for Biomedical Research. Publication: MicroRNA Clustering Assists Processing of Suboptimal MicroRNA Hairpins through the Action of the ERH Protein. Fang W, Bartel DP. Mol Cell. 2020 Apr 16;78(2):289-302.e6. doi: 10.1016/j.molcel.2020.01.026. PubMed 32302541.
Backbone
  Vector backbone: pU6-sgRNA EF1Alpha-puro-T2A-BFP
  Backbone manufacturer: Jonathan Weissman (Addgene plasmid # 60955)
  Vector type: Mammalian Expression, Lentiviral
  Selectable markers: Puromycin
Growth in bacteria
  Bacterial resistance: Ampicillin, 100 μg/mL
  Growth temperature: 30°C
  Growth strain: NEB Stable
  Copy number: Low Copy
Gene/Insert 1
  Gene/Insert name: miR-144~451
  Species: H. sapiens (human)
  Entrez Gene: MIR451A (a.k.a. MIR451, MIRN451, hsa-mir-451, hsa-mir-451a, mir-451a); MIR144 (a.k.a. MIRN144, mir-144)
  Promoter: U6
  Cloning method: Restriction Enzyme; 5′ cloning site BstXI (not destroyed); 3′ cloning site XhoI (not destroyed)
  Sequencing primers: 5′ U6_seq
Gene/Insert 2
  Gene/Insert name: puro-T2A-BFP
  Promoter: EF1Alpha
  Cloning method: Unknown
  Sequencing primers: 5′ EF1Alpha sequencing primer
Terms and licenses: Academic/Nonprofit Terms; Industry Terms: Not Available to Industry
How to cite: pU6-mir144~451 EF1Alpha-puro-T2A-BFP was a gift from David Bartel (Addgene plasmid # 164793 ; http://n2t.net/addgene:164793 ; RRID:Addgene_164793)
