[The description below was written by a language model from this plasmid's Addgene catalogue record and pLannotate feature annotations shown in this document.]
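Description:
pU6-mir144~451 EF1Alpha-puro-T2A-BFP is a 9.1 kb lentiviral mammalian expression plasmid built on the pU6-sgRNA EF1Alpha-puro-T2A-BFP backbone, in which the sgRNA position has been replaced, between retained BstXI and XhoI sites, by the human miR-144~451 cluster. It is propagated in bacteria through a ColE1/pUC-type origin and ampicillin resistance (β-lactamase). The catalogue lists it as low copy and grown in a recombination-deficient strain, which is common practice for repeat-containing lentiviral plasmids.

The viral portion has a CMV enhancer/promoter fused to a truncated HIV-1 5' LTR, which drives production of the genomic RNA in packaging cells. This is followed by the Ψ packaging signal with flanking gag sequence, the RRE for Rev-dependent nuclear export, the cPPT/CTS, a WPRE to boost transcript expression, and a second truncated LTR annotation marking the 3' LTR region. Within this frame, the catalogue states that a U6 promoter drives the miRNA cluster. The automated feature table does not annotate a U6 element, but it does detect both the mir-144 and mir-451 hairpins in tandem. Downstream, the EF-1α promoter expresses puromycin N-acetyltransferase and TagBFP, joined according to the construct name by a T2A self-cleaving peptide, so transduced or transfected cells can be selected with puromycin and tracked by blue fluorescence. Two loxP sites flank the miRNA and marker cassettes, which would in principle permit Cre-mediated excision.

The stated purpose is expression of miR-144~451 in mammalian cells. The associated publication concerns how clustering of miRNA hairpins assists processing of suboptimal hairpins.
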