Features (pLannotate 1.2.2; 24 found; start..end, strand, type, name):
    292..417     -  misc_feature   HIV-1 Ψ: packaging signal of human immunodeficiency virus type 1
    464..644     -  LTR            5' LTR (truncated): truncated 5' long terminal repeat (LTR) from HIV-1
    662..861     -  promoter       CMV promoter: human cytomegalovirus (CMV) immediate early promoter
    862..1241    -  enhancer       CMV enhancer: human cytomegalovirus immediate early enhancer
   1396..1448    +  misc_feature   bom (fragment): basis of mobility region from pBR322
   1507..1611    +  promoter       AmpR promoter: bla
   1612..2472    +  CDS            AmpR: β-lactamase; bla; confers resistance to ampicillin, carbenicillin, and related antibiotics
   2643..3231    +  rep_origin     ori: high-copy-number ColE1/pMB1/pBR322/pUC origin of replication
   3293..3473    -  LTR            5' LTR (truncated): truncated 5' long terminal repeat (LTR) from HIV-1
   3480..3980    -  CDS            nef (fragment): NEF_HV1LA - Experimental evidence at protein level: Swiss-Prot protein existence level 1. Extracellular Nef protein targets CD4(+) T-lymphocytes for apoptosis by interacting with CXCR4 surface receptors. From Human immunodeficiency virus type 1 group M subtype B (isolate Lai) (HIV-1).
   3982..4001    -  misc_feature   MCS (fragment): pBluescript multiple cloning site
   4002..4590    -  misc_feature   WPRE: woodchuck hepatitis virus posttranscriptional regulatory element
   4590..4613    -  misc_feature   MCS (fragment): pBluescript multiple cloning site
   4646..4679    -  protein_bind   loxP: Cre-mediated recombination occurs in the 8-bp core sequence (GCATACAT). Cre recombinase
   4699..5397    -  CDS            TagBFP: monomeric blue fluorescent protein mammalian codon-optimized
   5473..6069    -  CDS            PuroR: puromycin N-acetyltransferase; pac from Streptomyces alboniger; confers resistance to puromycin
   6081..7252    -  promoter       EF-1α promoter: strong constitutive promoter for human elongation factor EF-1α
   7367..7438    -  ncRNA          mir-451: Accession: RF00722 - microRNA mir-451
   7535..7612    -  ncRNA          mir-144: Accession: RF00682 - microRNA mir-144
   7760..7793    -  protein_bind   loxP: Cre-mediated recombination occurs in the 8-bp core sequence (GCATACAT). Cre recombinase
   8046..8163    -  misc_feature   cPPT/CTS: central polypurine tract and central termination sequence of HIV-1
   8213..8313    -  CDS            Rev (fragment): human immunodeficiency virus 1 (HIV-1) Rev protein; rev; enhances nuclear export of unspliced and incompletely spliced viral mRNAs
   8690..8923    -  misc_feature   RRE: The Rev response element (RRE) of HIV-1 allows for Rev-dependent mRNA export from the nucleus to the cytoplasm.
   9098..308     -  CDS            HIV-1 gag (fragment) (across the origin): gag protein from human immunodeficiency virus 1; gag
>Addgene plasmid #164793 | pU6-mir144~451 EF1Alpha-puro-T2A-BFP | addgene full sequence | sequence record 327639 | Addgene NGS Result
GTCTAAAGCTTCCTTGGTGTCTTTTATCTCTATCCTTTGATGCACACAATAGAGGGTTGCTACTGTATTA
TATAATGATCTAAGTTCTTCTGATCCTGTCTGAAGGGATGGTTGTAGCTGTCCCAGTATTTGTCTACAGC
CTTCTGATGTTTCTAACAGGCCAGGATTAACTGCGAATCGTTCTAGCTCCCTGCTTGCCCATACTATATG
TTTTAATTTATATTTTTTCTTTCCCCCTGGCCTTAACCGAATTTTTTCCCATCGCGATCTAATTCTCCCC
CGCTTAATACTGACGCTCTCGCACCCATCTCTCTCCTTCTAGCCTCCGCTAGTCAAAATTTTTGGCGTAC
TCACCAGTCGCCGCCCCTCGCCTCTTGCCGTGCGCGCTTCAGCAAGCCGAGTCCTGCGTCGAGAGAGCTC
CTCTGGTTTCCCTTTCGCTTTCAAGTCCCTGTTCGGGCGCCACTGCTAGAGATTTTCCACACTGACTAAA
AGGGTCTGAGGGATCTCTAGTTACCAGAGTCACACAACAGACGGGCACACACTACTTGAAGCACTCAAGG
CAAGCTTTATTGAGGCTTAAGCAGTGGGTTCCCTAGTTAGCCAGAGAGCTCCCAGGCTCAGATCTGGTCT
AACCAGAGAGACCCAGTACAGGCAAAACGCGCTGCTTATATAGACCTCCCACCGTACACGCCTACCGCCC
ATTTGCGTCAATGGGGCGGAGTTGTTACGACATTTTGGAAAGTCCCGTTGATTTTGGTGCCAAAACAAAC
TCCCATTGACGTCAATGGGGTGGAGACTTGGAAATCCCCGTGAGTCAAACCGCTATCCACGCCCATTGAT
GTACTGCCAAAACCGCATCACCATGGTAATAGCGATGACTAATACGTAGATGTACTGCCAAGTAGGAAAG
TCCCATAAGGTCATGTACTGGGCATAATGCCAGGCGGGCCATTTACCGTCATTGACGTCAATAGGGGGCG
TACTTGGCATATGATACACTTGATGTACTGCCAAGTGGGCAGTTTACCGTAAATACTCCACCCATTGACG
TCAATGGAAAGTCCCTATTGGCGTTACTATGGGAACATACGTCATTATTGACGTCAATGGGCGGGGGTCG
TTGGGCGGTCAGCCAGGCGGGCCATTTACCGTAAGTTATGTAACGCGGAACTCCATATATGGGCTATGAA
CTAATGACCCCGTAATTGATTACTATTAATAACTAGTCAATAATCAATGTCAACGCGTATATCTGGCCCG
TACATCGCGAAGCAGCGCAAAACGCCTAACCCTAAGCAGATTCTTCATGCAATTGTCGGTCAAGCCTTGC
CTTGTTGTAGCTTAAATTTTGCTCGCGCACTACTCAGCGACCTCCAACACACAAGCAGGGAGCAGATACT
GGCTTAACTATGCGGCATCAGAGCAGATTGTACTGAGAGTGCACCATAGGGGATCGGGAGATCTCCCGAT
CCGTCGACGTCAGGTGGCACTTTTCGGGGAAATGTGCGCGGAACCCCTATTTGTTTATTTTTCTAAATAC
ATTCAAATATGTATCCGCTCATGAGACAATAACCCTGATAAATGCTTCAATAATATTGAAAAAGGAAGAG
TATGAGTATTCAACATTTCCGTGTCGCCCTTATTCCCTTTTTTGCGGCATTTTGCCTTCCTGTTTTTGCT
CACCCAGAAACGCTGGTGAAAGTAAAAGATGCTGAAGATCAGTTGGGTGCACGAGTGGGTTACATCGAAC
TGGATCTCAACAGCGGTAAGATCCTTGAGAGTTTTCGCCCCGAAGAACGTTTTCCAATGATGAGCACTTT
TAAAGTTCTGCTATGTGGCGCGGTATTATCCCGTATTGACGCCGGGCAAGAGCAACTCGGTCGCCGCATA
CACTATTCTCAGAATGACTTGGTTGAGTACTCACCAGTCACAGAAAAGCATCTTACGGATGGCATGACAG
TAAGAGAATTATGCAGTGCTGCCATAACCATGAGTGATAACACTGCGGCCAACTTACTTCTGACAACGAT
CGGAGGACCGAAGGAGCTAACCGCTTTTTTGCACAACATGGGGGATCATGTAACTCGCCTTGATCGTTGG
GAACCGGAGCTGAATGAAGCCATACCAAACGACGAGCGTGACACCACGATGCCTGTAGCAATGGCAACAA
CGTTGCGCAAACTATTAACTGGCGAACTACTTACTCTAGCTTCCCGGCAACAATTAATAGACTGGATGGA
GGCGGATAAAGTTGCAGGACCACTTCTGCGCTCGGCCCTTCCGGCTGGCTGGTTTATTGCTGATAAATCT
GGAGCCGGTGAGCGTGGGTCTCGCGGTATCATTGCAGCACTGGGGCCAGATGGTAAGCCCTCCCGTATCG
TAGTTATCTACACGACGGGGAGTCAGGCAACTATGGATGAACGAAATAGACAGATCGCTGAGATAGGTGC
CTCACTGATTAAGCATTGGTAACTGTCAGACCAAGTTTACTCATATATACTTTAGATTGATTTAAAACTT
CATTTTTAATTTAAAAGGATCTAGGTGAAGATCCTTTTTGATAATCTCATGACCAAAATCCCTTAACGTG
AGTTTTCGTTCCACTGAGCGTCAGACCCCGTAGAAAAGATCAAAGGATCTTCTTGAGATCCTTTTTTTCT
GCGCGTAATCTGCTGCTTGCAAACAAAAAAACCACCGCTACCAGCGGTGGTTTGTTTGCCGGATCAAGAG
CTACCAACTCTTTTTCCGAAGGTAACTGGCTTCAGCAGAGCGCAGATACCAAATACTGTTCTTCTAGTGT
AGCCGTAGTTAGGCCACCACTTCAAGAACTCTGTAGCACCGCCTACATACCTCGCTCTGCTAATCCTGTT
ACCAGTGGCTGCTGCCAGTGGCGATAAGTCGTGTCTTACCGGGTTGGACTCAAGACGATAGTTACCGGAT
AAGGCGCAGCGGTCGGGCTGAACGGGGGGTTCGTGCACACAGCCCAGCTTGGAGCGAACGACCTACACCG
AACTGAGATACCTACAGCGTGAGCTATGAGAAAGCGCCACGCTTCCCGAAGGGAGAAAGGCGGACAGGTA
TCCGGTAAGCGGCAGGGTCGGAACAGGAGAGCGCACGAGGGAGCTTCCAGGGGGAAACGCCTGGTATCTT
TATAGTCCTGTCGGGTTTCGCCACCTCTGACTTGAGCGTCGATTTTTGTGATGCTCGTCAGGGGGGCGGA
GCCTATGGAAAAACGCCAGCAACGCGGCCTTTTTACGGTTCCTGGCCTTTTGCTGGCCTTTTGCTCACAT
GCTGCTAGAGATTTTCCACACTGACTAAAAGGGTCTGAGGGATCTCTAGTTACCAGAGTCACACAACAGA
CGGGCACACACTACTTGAAGCACTCAAGGCAAGCTTTATTGAGGCTTAAGCAGTGGGTTCCCTAGTTAGC
CAGAGAGCTCCCAGGCTCAGATCTGGTCTAACCAGAGAGACCCAGTACAGTCCGGATGCAGCTCTCGGGC
CATGTGATGAAATGCTAGGCGGCTGTCAAACCTCCACTCTAATACTTCTCTCTCCGGGTCATCCATCCCA
TGCAGGCTCACAGGGTGTAACAAGCGGGTGTTCTCTCCTTCATTGGCTTCTTCTACCTTCTCTTGCTCAA
CTGGTACTAGCTTGTAGCACCATCCAAAGGTCAGTGGATATCTGATCCCTGGCCCTGGTGTGTAGTTCTG
CCAATCAGGGAAGTAGCCTTGTGTGTGGTAGATCCACAGATCAAGGATATCTTGTCTTCGTTGGGAGTGA
ATTAGCCCTTCCAGTCCCCCCTTTTCTTTTAAAAAGTGGCTAAGATCTACAGCTGCCTTGTAAGTCATTG
GTCTTAAAGGTACCTGAGGTGTGACTGGAAAACCCACCTCCTCCTCCTCTTGTGCTTCTAGCCAGGCACA
ATCAGCATTGGTAGCTGCTGTATTGCTACTTGTGATTGCTCCATGTTTTTCTAGGTCTCGATCGAGGTCG
ACGGTATCGATGCGGGGAGGCGGCCCAAAGGGAGATCCGACTCGTCTGAGGGCGAAGGCGAAGACGCGGA
AGAGGCCGCAGAGCCGGCAGCAGGCCGCGGGAAGGAAGGTCCGCTGGATTGAGGGCCGAAGGGACGTAGC
AGAAGGACGTCCCGCGCAGAATCCAGGTGGCAACACAGGCGAGCAGCCAAGGAAAGGACGATGATTTCCC
CGACAACACCACGGAATTGTCAGTGCCCAACAGCCGAGCCCCTGTCCAGCAGCGGGCAAGGCAGGCGGCG
ATGAGTTCCGCCGTGGCAATAGGGAGGGGGAAAGCGAAAGTCCCGGAAAGGAGCTGACAGGTGGTGGCAA
TGCCCCAACCAGTGGGGGTTGCGTCAGCAAACACAGTGCACACCACGCCACGTTGCCTGACAACGGGCCA
CAACTCCTCATAAAGAGACAGCAACCAGGATTTATACAAGGAGGAGAAAATGAAAGCCATACGGGAAGCA
ATAGCATGATACAAAGGCATTAAAGCAGCGTATCCACATAGCGTAAAAGGAGCAACATAGTTAAGAATAC
CAGTCAATCTTTCACAAATTTTGTAATCCAGAGGTTGATTATCGATAAGCTTGATATCGAATTGTACCTA
GTGGAACCGGAACCCTTAAACATGTATAACTTCGTATAATGTATGCTATACGAAGTTATTAGGTCCCTCG
ACGAATTCTTAATTAAGCTTGTGCCCCAGTTTGCTAGGGAGGTCGCAGTATCTGGCCACTGCCACCTCGT
GCTGCTCGACGTAGGTCTCGTTGTTGGCCTCCTTGATTCTTTCCAGTCTGTAGTCCACATAGTAGACGCC
AGGCATCTTGAGGTTCTTAGCGGGTTTCTTGGATCTATATGTGGTCTTGATGTTTGCGATCAGATGGCTC
CCGCCCACGAGCTTCAGGGCCATGTCGTTTCTGCCTTCCAGGCCGCCGTCAGCGGGGTACAGCGTCTCGG
TGAAGGCCTCCCAGCCGAGTGTTTTCTTCTGCATCACAGGGCCGTTGGATGTGAAGTTCACCCCTCTGAT
CTTGACGTTGTAGATGAGGCAGCCGTCCTGGAGGCTGGTGTCCTGGGTAGCGGTCAGCACGCCCCCGTCT
TCGTATGTGGTGACTCTCTCCCATGTGAAGCCCTCAGGGAAGGACTGCTTGAAGAAGTCGGGGATGCCCT
GGGTGTGGTTGATGAAGGTCTTGCTGCCGTAGAGGAAGCTAGTAGCCAGGATGTCGAAGGCGAAGGGGAG
AGGGCCGCCCTCGACCACCTTGATTCTCATGGTCTGGGTGCCCTCGTAGGGCTTGCCTTCGCCCTCGGAT
GTGCACTTGAAGTGATGGTTGTCCACGGTGCCCTCCATGTACAGCTTCATGTGCATGTTCTCCTTAATCA
GCTCGCTGGTGGCGACCGGTGGGCCAGGATTCTCCTCGACGTCACCGCATGTTAGCAGACTTCCTCTGCC
CTCTCCCGATCCGGCACCGGGCTTGCGGGTCATGCACCAGGTGCGCGGTCCTTCGGGCACCTCGACGTCG
GCGGTGACGGTGAAGCCGAGCCGCTCGTAGAAGGGGAGGTTGCGGGGCGCGGAGGTCTCCAGGAAGGCGG
GCACCCCGGCGCGCTCGGCCGCCTCCACTCCGGGGAGCACGACGGCGCTGCCCAGACCCTTGCCCTGGTG
GTCGGGCGAGACGCCGACGGTGGCCAGGAACCACGCGGGCTCCTTGGGCCGGTGCGGCGCCAGGAGGCCT
TCCATCTGTTGCTGCGCGGCCAGCCGGGAACCGCTCAACTCGGCCATGCGCGGGCCGATCTCGGCGAACA
CCGCCCCCGCTTCGACGCTCTCCGGCGTGGTCCAGACCGCCACCGCGGCGCCGTCGTCCGCGACCCACAC
CTTGCCGATGTCGAGCCCGACGCGCGTGAGGAAGAGTTCTTGCAGCTCGGTGACCCGCTCGATGTGGCGG
TCCGGGTCGACGGTGTGGCGCGTGGCGGGGTAGTCGGCGAACGCGGCGGCGAGGGTGCGTACGGCCCGGG
GGACGTCGTCGCGGGTGGCGAGGCGCACCGTGGGCTTGTACTCGGTCATGGTGGGCTAGCTCACGACACC
TGAAATGGAAGAAAAAAACTTTGAACCACTGTCTGAGGCTTGAGAATGAACCAAGATCCAAACTCAAAAA
GGGCAAATTCCAAGGAGAATTACATCAAGTGCCAAGCTGGCCTAACTTCAGTCTCCACCCACTCAGTGTG
GGGAAACTCCATCGCATAAAACCCCTCCCCCCAACCTAAAGACGACGTACTCCAAAAGCGCGAGAACTAA
TCGAGGTGCCTGGACGGCGCCCGGTACTCCGTGGAGTCACATGAAGCGACGGCTGAGGACGGAAAGGCCC
TTTTCCTTTGTGTGGGTGACTCACCCGCCCGCTCTCCCGAGCGCCGCGTCCTCCATTTTGAGCTCCCTGC
AGCAGGGCCGGGAAGCGGCCATCTTTCCGCTCACGCAACTGGTGCCGACCGGGCCAGCCTTGCCGCCCAG
GGCGGGGCGATACACGGCGGCGCGAGGCCAGGCACCAGAGCAGGCCGGCCAGCTTGAGACTACCCCCGTC
CGATTCTCGGTGGCCGCGCTCGCAGGCCCCGCCTCGCCGAACATGTGCGCTGGGACGCACGGGCCCCGTC
GCCGCCCGCGGCCCCAAAAACCGAAATACCAGTGTGCAGATCTTGGCCCGCATTTACAAGACTATCTTGC
CAGAAAAAAAGCGTCGCAGCAGGTCATCAAAAATTTTAAATGGCTAGAGACTTATCGAAAGCAGCGAGAC
AGGCGCGAAGGTGCCACCAGATTCGCACGCGGCGGCCCCAGCGCCCAGGCCAGGCCTCAACTCAAGCACG
AGGCGAAGGGGCTCCTTAAGCGCAAGGCCTCGAACTCTCCCACCCACTTCCAACCCGAAGCTCGGGATCA
AGAATCACGTACTGCAGCCAGGTGGAAGTAATTCAAGGCACGCAAGGGCCATAACCCGTAAAGAGGCCAG
GCCCGCGGGAACCACACACGGCACTTACCTGTGTTCTGGCGGCAAACCCGTTGCGAAAAAGAACGTTCAC
GGCGACTACTGCACTTATATACGGTTCTCCCCCACCCTCGGGAAAAAGGCGGAGCCAGTACACGACATCA
CTTTCCCAGTTTACCCCGCGCCACCTTCTCTAGGCACCGGTTCAATTGCCGACCCCTCCCCCCAACTTCT
CGGGGACTGTGGGCGATGTGCGCTCTGCCCACTGACGGGCACATGCATGGCGGTAATACGGTTATCCACG
CGGCCGCCTAATGGATCCTAGTACTCGAGTGGAGTCTCCCTTCCAGTAGTCTGCTTCAGGGTCCTGAGTT
CTCTTCCTGGCACGTTTTCTGGGTATAGCAAGAGAACCATTACCATTACTAAACTCAGTAATGGTAACGG
TTTCCTTGCCATTCCCAAGTGCCCTGGCAGTCAGTAGGTTGTGACAGGCTGAGCAGAGAGCTTCTTGGGC
TTGCAGCATCTCTCCTGTCCTCCTTGTCAGGCTCCAGAGCTGGGGGTGCCCGGACTAGTACATCATCTAT
ACTGTAGTGTCTCATCGCAAACTTACAGTATATGATGATATCCCAGCCAGGGCCCCACTGGGGGCACAGG
AAGCATGGCTTGAAAAGCACTGTGAGGGGCTGGGGGCAGAACCCAACAAGGTGGTTCTCCAAGGGATACT
TATAGTCTCAAAACACACAATTACTTTACAGTTAGGGTGAGTTTCCTTTTGTGCTGTTTATAACTTCGTA
TAATGTATGCTATACGAAGTTATAGAAATCCAAGCCTATCATGTAAAATGTAGCTAGTATTAAAAAGAAC
AGATTATCTGTCTTTTATCGCACATTAAGCCTCTATAGTTACTAGGAAATATTATATGCAAATTAACCGG
GGCAGGGGAGTAGCCGAGCTTCTCCCACAAGTCCGTGCGAGGGGGCCGGCGCGGGCCTAGAGATGGCGCG
TCGGATCTCTAGAGCGGGCCCGGTACTAACCAAACTGGATCTCTGCTGTCCCTGTAATAAACCCGAAAAT
TTTGAATTTTTGTAATTTGTTTTTGTAATTCTTTAGTTTGTATGTCTGTTGCTATTATGTCTACTATTCT
TTCCCCTGCACTGTACCCCCCAATCCCCCCTTTTCTTTTAAAATTGTGGATGAATACTGCCATTTGTCTG
CAGAATTGGCGCACGCAGTGCCGATCCGTTCACTAATCGAATGGATCTGTCTCTGTCTCTCTCTCCACCT
TCTTCTTCTATTCCTTCGGGCCTGTCGGGTCCCCTCGGGGTTGGGAGGTGGGTCTGAAACGATAATGGTG
AATATCCCTGCCTAACTCTATTCACTATAGAAAGTACAGCAAAAACTATTCTTAAACCTACCAAGCCTCC
TACTATCATTATGAATAATTTTATATACCACAGCCAATTTGTTATGTTAAACCAATTCCACAAACTTGCC
CATTTATCTAATTCCAATAATTCTTGTTCATTCTTTTCTTGCTGGTTTTGCGATTCTTCAATTAAGGAGT
GTATTAAGCTTGTGTAATTGTTAATTTCTCTGTCCCACTCCATCCAGGTCGTGTGATTCCAAATCTGTTC
CAGAGATTTATTACTCCAACTAGCATTCCAAGGCACAGCAGTGGTGCAAATGAGTTTTCCAGAGCAACCC
CAAATCCCCAGGAGCTGTTGATCCTTTAGGTATCTTTCCACAGCCAGGATTCTTGCCTGGAGCTGCTTGA
TGCCCCAGACTGTGAGTTGCAACAGATGCTGTTGCGCCTCAATAGCCCTCAGCAAATTGTTCTGCTGCTG
CACTATACCAGACAATAATTGTCTGGCCTGTACCGTCAGCGTCATTGACGCTGCGCCCATAGTGCTTCCT
GCTGCTCCCAAGAACCCAAGGAACAAAGCTCCTATTCCCACTGCTCTTTTTTCTCTCTGCACCACTCTTC
TCTTTGCCTTGGTGGGTGCTACTCCTAATGGTTCAATTTTTACTACTTTATATTTATATAATTCACTTCT
CCAATTGTCCCTCATATCTCCTCCTCCAGGTCTGAAGATCAGCGGCCGGCCGCTTGCTGTGCGGTGGTCT
TACTTTTGTTTTGCTCTTCCTCTATCTT
