>Addgene plasmid #164793 | pU6-mir144~451 EF1Alpha-puro-T2A-BFP | depositor partial sequence | sequence record 320029 | miR-144~451 region
TTATACGAAGTTATAAACAGCACAAAAGGAAACTCACCCTAACTGTAAAGTAATTGTGTGTTTTGAGACT
ATAAGTATCCCTTGGAGAACCACCTTGTTGGGTTCTGCCCCCAGCCCCTCACAGTGCTTTTCAAGCCATG
CTTCCTGTGCCCCCAGTGGGGCCCTGGCTGGGATATCATCATATACTGTAAGTTTGCGATGAGACACTAC
AGTATAGATGATGTACTAGTCCGGGCACCCCCAGCTCTGGAGCCTGACAAGGAGGACAGGAGAGATGCTG
CAAGCCCAAGAAGCTCTCTGCTCAGCCTGTCACAACCTACTGACTGCCAGGGCACTTGGGAATGGCAAGG
AAACCGTTACCATTACTGAGTTTAGTAATGGTAATGGTTCTCTTGCTATACCCAGAAAACGTGCCAGGAA
GAGAACTCAGGACCCTGAAGCAGACTACTGGAAGGGAGACTCCACTCGAGTACTAGGATCCATTAGGCGG
CCGCGTGGATAACCGTATTACCGCCATGCATGTGCCCGTCAGTGGGCAGAGCGCACATCGCCCACAGTCC
CCGAGAAGTTGGGGGGAGGGGTCGGCAATTGAACCGGTGCCTAGAGAAGGTGGCGCGGGGTAAACTGGGA
AAGTGATGTCGTGTACTGGCTCCGCCTTTTTCCCGAGGGTGGGGGAGAACCGTATATAAGTGCAGTAGTC
GCCGTGAACGTTCTTTTTCGCAACGGGTTTGCCGCCAGAACACAGGTAAGTGCCGTGTGTGGTTCCCGCG
GGCCTGGCCTCTTTACGGGTTATGGCCCTTGCGTGCCTTGAATTACTTCCACCTGGCTGCAGTACGTGAT
TCTTGATCCCGAGCTTCGGGTTGGAAGTGGGTGGGAGAGTTCGAGGCCTTGCGCTTAAGGAGCCCCTTCG
CCTCGTGCTTGAGTTGAGGCCTGG
